>Addgene plasmid #199435 | pET24b-BR1.0 | addgene full sequence | sequence record 390789 | Addgene NGS Result
GGTTTGCGTATTGGGCGCCAGGGTGGTTTTTCTTTTCACCAGTGAGACGGGCAACAGCTGATTGCCCTTC
ACCGCCTGGCCCTGAGAGAGTTGCAGCAAGCGGTCCACGCTGGTTTGCCCCAGCAGGCGAAAATCCTGTT
TGATGGTGGTTAACGGCGGGATATAACATGAGCTGTCTTCGGTATCGTCGTATCCCACTACCGAGATATC
CGCACCAACGCGCAGCCCGGACTCGGTAATGGCGCGCATTGCGCCCAGCGCCATCTGATCGTTGGCAACC
AGCATCGCAGTGGGAACGATGCCCTCATTCAGCATTTGCATGGTTTGTTGAAAACCGGACATGGCACTCC
AGTCGCCTTCCCGTTCCGCTATCGGCTGAATTTGATTGCGAGTGAGATATTTATGCCAGCCAGCCAGACG
CAGACGCGCCGAGACAGAACTTAATGGGCCCGCTAACAGCGCGATTTGCTGGTGACCCAATGCGACCAGA
TGCTCCACGCCCAGTCGCGTACCGTCTTCATGGGAGAAAATAATACTGTTGATGGGTGTCTGGTCAGAGA
CATCAAGAAATAACGCCGGAACATTAGTGCAGGCAGCTTCCACAGCAATGGCATCCTGGTCATCCAGCGG
ATAGTTAATGATCAGCCCACTGACGCGTTGCGCGAGAAGATTGTGCACCGCCGCTTTACAGGCTTCGACG
CCGCTTCGTTCTACCATCGACACCACCACGCTGGCACCCAGTTGATCGGCGCGAGATTTAATCGCCGCGA
CAATTTGCGACGGCGCGTGCAGGGCCAGACTGGAGGTGGCAACGCCAATCAGCAACGACTGTTTGCCCGC
CAGTTGTTGTGCCACGCGGTTGGGAATGTAATTCAGCTCCGCCATCGCCGCTTCCACTTTTTCCCGCGTT
TTCGCAGAAACGTGGCTGGCCTGGTTCACCACGCGGGAAACGGTCTGATAAGAGACACCGGCATACTCTG
CGACATCGTATAACGTTACTGGTTTCACATTCACCACCCTGAATTGACTCTCTTCCGGGCGCTATCATGC
CATACCGCGAAAGGTTTTGCGCCATTCGATGGTGTCCGGGATCTCGACGCTCTCCCTTATGCGACTCCTG
CATTAGGAAGCAGCCCAGTAGTAGGTTGAGGCCGTTGAGCACCGCCGCCGCAAGGAATGGTGCATGCAAG
GAGATGGCGCCCAACAGTCCCCCGGCCACGGGGCCTGCCACCATACCCACGCCGAAACAAGCGCTCATGA
GCCCGAAGTGGCGAGCCCGATCTTCCCCATCGGTGATGTCGGCGATATAGGCGCCAGCAACCGCACCTGT
GGCGCCGGTGATGCCGGCCACGATGCGTCCGGCGTAGAGGATCGAGATCTCGATCCCGCGAAATTAATAC
GACTCACTATAGGGGAATTGTGAGCGGATAACAATTCCCCTCTAGAAATAATTTTGTTTAACTTTAAGAA
GGAGATATACATATGAAACTGGCCACGATTGACCAGTGGCTGCTGAAAAACGCGAAAGAAGATGCTATTG
CAGAACTGAAAAAGGCTGGTATCACCAATGACTGGTTTTTCAACGATATCAATTCTGCGTTTTATGTGTC
TGATGTTAACGTTTTGAAGAACTATATCCTGAAAGCTCACGCCGGGAGCTCTGGACTCGAGCACCACCAC
CACCACCACTGAGATCCGGCTGCTAACAAAGCCCGAAAGGAAGCTGAGTTGGCTGCTGCCACCGCTGAGC
AATAACTAGCATAACCCCTTGGGGCCTCTAAACGGGTCTTGAGGGGTTTTTTGCTGAAAGGAGGAACTAT
ATCCGGATTGGCGAATGGG
[124 nt withheld, positions 1840-1963]
C
[91 nt withheld, positions 1965-2055]
A
[49 nt withheld, positions 2057-2105]
CCTTTGACGTTGGAGTCCACGTTCTTT
[37 nt withheld, positions 2133-2169]
ACCCTATCTCGGTCTATTCTTTTGATTTATAAGGGATTTTGCCGATTTCGGCCTATTGGTTAAAAAATGA
GCTGATTTAACAAAAATTTAACGCGAATTTTAACAAAATATTAACGCTTACAATTTAGGTGGCACTTTTC
GGGGAAATGTGCGCGGAACCCCTATTTGTTTATTTTTCTAAATACATTCAAATATGTATCCGCTCATGAA
TTAATTCTTAGAAAAACTCATCGAGCATCAAATGAAACTGCAATTTATTCATATCAGGATTATCAATACC
ATATTTTTGAAAAAGCCGTTTCTGTAATGAAGGAGAAAACTCACCGAGGCAGTTCCATAGGATGGCAAGA
TCCTGGTATCGGTCTGCGATTCCGACTCGTCCAACATCAATACAACCTATTAATTTCCCCTCGTCAAAAA
TAAGGTTATCAAGTGAGAAATCACCATGAGTGACGACTGAATCCGGTGAGAATGGCAAAAGTTTATGCAT
TTCTTTCCAGACTTGTTCAACAGGCCAGCCATTACGCTCGTCATCAAAATCACTCGCATCAACCAAACCG
TTATTCATTCGTGATTGCGCCTGAGCGAGACGAAATACGCGATCGCTGTTAAAAGGACAATTACAAACAG
GAATCGAATGCAACCGGCGCAGGAACACTGCCAGCGCATCAACAATATTTTCACCTGAATCAGGATATTC
TTCTAATACCTGGAATGCTGTTTTCCCGGGGATCGCAGTGGTGAGTAACCATGCATCATCAGGAGTACGG
ATAAAATGCTTGATGGTCGGAAGAGGCATAAATTCCGTCAGCCAGTTTAGTCTGACCATCTCATCTGTAA
CATCATTGGCAACGCTACCTTTGCCATGTTTCAGAAACAACTCTGGCGCATCGGGCTTCCCATACAATCG
ATAGATTGTCGCACCTGATTGCCCGACATTATCGCGAGCCCATTTATACCCATATAAATCAGCATCCATG
TTGGAATTTAATCGCGGCCTAGAGCAAGACGTTTCCCGTTGAATATGGCTCATAACACCCCTTGTATTAC
TGTTTATGTAAGCAGACAGTTTTATTGTTCATGACCAAAATCCCTTAACGTGAGTTTTCGTTCCACTGAG
CGTCAGACCCCGTAGAAAAGATCAAAGGATCTTCTTGAGATCCTTTTTTTCTGCGCGTAATCTGCTGCTT
GCAAACAAAAAAACCACCGCTACCAGCGGTGGTTTGTTTGCCGGATCAAGAGCTACCAACTCTTTTTCCG
AAGGTAACTGGCTTCAGCAGAGCGCAGATACCAAATACTGTCCTTCTAGTGTAGCCGTAGTTAGGCCACC
ACTTCAAGAACTCTGTAGCACCGCCTACATACCTCGCTCTGCTAATCCTGTTACCAGTGGCTGCTGCCAG
TGGCGATAAGTCGTGTCTTACCGGGTTGGACTCAAGACGATAGTTACCGGATAAGGCGCAGCGGTCGGGC
TGAACGGGGGGTTCGTGCACACAGCCCAGCTTGGAGCGAACGACCTACACCGAACTGAGATACCTACAGC
GTGAGCTATGAGAAAGCGCCACGCTTCCCGAAGGGAGAAAGGCGGACAGGTATCCGGTAAGCGGCAGGGT
CGGAACAGGAGAGCGCACGAGGGAGCTTCCAGGGGGAAACGCCTGGTATCTTTATAGTCCTGTCGGGTTT
CGCCACCTCTGACTTGAGCGTCGATTTTTGTGATGCTCGTCAGGGGGGCGGAGCCTATGGAAAAACGCCA
GCAACGCGGCCTTTTTACGGTTCCTGGCCTTTTGCTGGCCTTTTGCTCACATGTTCTTTCCTGCGTTATC
CCCTGATTCTGTGGATAACCGTATTACCGCCTTTGAGTGAGCTGATACCGCTCGCCGCAGCCGAACGACC
GAGCGCAGCGAGTCAGTGAGCGAGGAAGCGGAAGAGCGCCTGATGCGGTATTTTCTCCTTACGCATCTGT
GCGGTATTTCACACCGCAATGGTGCACTCTCAGTACAATCTGCTCTGATGCCGCATAGTTAAGCCAGTAT
ACACTCCGCTATCGCTACGTGACTGGGTCATGGCTGCGCCCCGACACCCGCCAACACCCGCTGACGCGCC
CTGACGGGCTTGTCTGCTCCCGGCATCCGCTTACAGACAAGCTGTGACCGTCTCCGGGAGCTGCATGTGT
CAGAGGTTTTCACCGTCATCACCGAAACGCGCGAGGCAGCTGCGGTAAAGCTCATCAGCGTGGTCGTGAA
GCGATTCACAGATGTCTGCCTGTTCATCCGCGTCCAGCTCGTTGAGTTTCTCCAGAAGCGTTAATGTCTG
GCTTCTGATAAAGCGGGCCATGTTAAGGGCGGTTTTTTCCTGTTTGGTCACTGATGCCTCCGTGTAAGGG
GGATTTCTGTTCATGGGGGTAATGATACCGATGAAACGAGAGAGGATGCTCACGATACGGGTTACTGATG
ATGAACATGCCCGGTTACTGGAACGTTGTGAGGGTAAACAACTGGCGGTATGGATGCGGCGGGACCAGAG
AAAAATCACTCAGGGTCAATGCCAGCGCTTCGTTAATACAGATGTAGGTGTTCCACAGGGTAGCCAGCAG
CATCCTGCGATGCAGATCCGGAACATAATGGTGCAGGGCGCTGACTTCCGCGTTTCCAGACTTTACGAAA
CACGGAAACCGAAGACCATTCATGTTGTTGCTCAGGTCGCAGACGTTTTGCAGCAGCAGTCGCTTCACGT
TCGCTCGCGTATCGGTGATTCATTCTGCTAACCAGTAAGGCAACCCCGCCAGCCTAGCCGGGTCCTCAAC
GACAGGAGCACGATCATGCGCACCCGTGGGGCCGCCATGCCGGCGATAATGGCCTGCTTCTCGCCGAAAC
GTTTGGTGGCGGGACCAGTGACGAAGGCTTGAGCGAGGGCGTGCAAGATTCCGAATACCGCAAGCGACAG
GCCGATCATCGTCGCGCTCCAGCGAAAGCGGTCCTCGCCGAAAATGACCCAGAGCGCTGCCGGCACCTGT
CCTACGAGTTGCATGATAAAGAAGACAGTCATAAGTGCGGCGACGATAGTCATGCCCCGCGCCCACCGGA
AGGAGCTGACTGGGTTGAAGGCTCTCAAGGGCATCGGTCGAGATCCCGGTGCCTAATGAGTGAGCTAACT
TACATTAATTGCGTTGCGCTCACTGCCCGCTTTCCAGTCGGGAAACCTGTCGTGCCAGCTGCATTAATGA
ATCGGCCAACGCGCGGGGAGAGGC
Features (pLannotate 1.2.2; 19 found; start..end, strand, type, name):
   1009..1086    -  promoter       lacI promoter: lacI
   1094..1373    -  CDS            TcR (fragment): tetracycline efflux protein; tet; confers resistance to tetracycline
   1395..1413    +  promoter       T7 promoter: promoter for bacteriophage T7 RNA polymerase
   1414..1438    +  protein_bind   lac operator: The lac repressor binds to the lac operator to inhibit transcription in E. coli. This inhibition can be relieved by adding lactose or isopropyl-β-D-thiogalactopyranoside (IPTG). lac repressor encoded by lacI
   1453..1475    +  RBS            RBS: efficient ribosome binding site from bacteriophage T7 gene 10 (Olins and Rangwala, 1989)
   1495..1656    +  CDS            pab (fragment): PAB_FINMA - Experimental evidence at protein level: Swiss-Prot protein existence level 1. Binds serum albumin. From Finegoldia magna (Peptostreptococcus magnus).
   1672..1689    +  CDS            9xHis (fragment): 9xHis affinity tag
   1699..1748    +  CDS            SET1 (fragment): solubility-enhancement tag derived from T7 phage gene 10B
   1756..1803    +  terminator     T7 terminator: transcription terminator for bacteriophage T7 RNA polymerase
   1840..2268    +  rep_origin     f1 ori (sequence partly withheld): f1 bacteriophage origin of replication; arrow indicates direction of (+) strand synthesis
   2321..2378    +  promoter       AmpR promoter (fragment): bla
   2387..3202    -  CDS            KanR: aminoglycoside phosphotransferase; aph(3')-Ia; confers resistance to kanamycin in bacteria or G418 (Geneticin®) in eukaryotes
   3324..3912    +  rep_origin     ori: high-copy-number ColE1/pMB1/pBR322/pUC origin of replication
   4098..4237    -  misc_feature   bom: basis of mobility region from pBR322
   4339..4530    -  CDS            rop: Rop protein, which maintains plasmids at low copy number; rop
   4547..4927    +  CDS            YPB1_ECOLX: Protein predicted: Swiss-Prot protein existence level 4. From Escherichia coli.
   4999..5290    -  CDS            TcR (fragment): tetracycline efflux protein; tet; confers resistance to tetracycline
   5305..5326    -  protein_bind   CAP binding site: CAP binding activates transcription in the presence of cAMP. E. coli catabolite activator protein
   5339..1008    -  CDS            lacI (across the origin): lac repressor; lacI; The lac repressor binds to the lac operator to inhibit transcription in E. coli. This inhibition can be relieved by adding lactose or isopropyl-β-D-thiogalactopyranoside (IPTG).
