[The description below was written by a language model from this plasmid's Addgene catalogue record and pLannotate feature annotations shown in this document.]
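Description:
pET24b-BR1.0 is a bacterial expression plasmid built on the pET24b backbone, about 5.4 kb in total, that produces the small synthetic protein BAmRed1.0 (listed as BAMRed) in E. coli. It is maintained through a ColE1/pBR322-type origin accompanied by the rop gene and the bom mobility region, which together are characteristic of pET vectors and tend to moderate copy number, although the record itself lists copy number as unknown. Selection is by kanamycin through the aph(3')-Ia KanR gene. An f1 origin is also present and could support single-stranded DNA production. The short tetracycline-resistance fragments, the partial AmpR promoter and the predicted E. coli open reading frame flagged by the annotation are non-functional remnants of the pBR322 lineage.

The 159 bp insert, introduced by Gibson cloning, sits downstream of a T7 promoter with an adjacent lac operator and the T7 gene 10 ribosome binding site, and is followed by a T7 terminator. The plasmid-borne lacI gene supplies repressor, so expression is expected to be IPTG-inducible in a host that provides T7 RNA polymerase. The automated annotation matches the coding region to a fragment of the albumin-binding protein PAB from Finegoldia magna, suggesting that the engineered binder is derived from this type of small domain scaffold. A C-terminal histidine tag, six residues judging by the feature length, allows metal-affinity purification. The short "SET1" hit after the tag is probably a spurious match to vector sequence. The associated work concerns cyanobacteriochrome-based bidirectional light-inducible dimers, so the plasmid is presumably used to produce the purified binder partner for in vitro characterisation of that system, although the record does not specify its exact role.
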