Addgene plasmid #199435: pET24b-BR1.0
Purpose: expresses BAmRed1.0 in bacterial cells
Depositing lab: Andrew Woolley. Depositing organization: University of Toronto. Publication: Engineering of bidirectional, cyanobacteriochrome-based light-inducible dimers (BICYCL)s. Jang J, Tang K, Youn J, McDonald S, Beyer HM, Zurbriggen MD, Uppalapati M, Woolley GA. Nat Methods. 2023 Feb 23. doi: 10.1038/s41592-023-01764-8. PubMed 36823330.
Backbone
  Vector backbone: pET24b
  Backbone size w/o insert (bp): 5258
  Total vector size (bp): 5417
  Vector type: Bacterial Expression
Growth in bacteria
  Bacterial resistance: Kanamycin, 50 μg/mL
  Growth temperature: 37°C
  Growth strain: DH5alpha
  Copy number: Unknown
Gene/Insert
  Gene/Insert name: BAMRed
  Species: Synthetic
  Insert size (bp): 159
  Promoter: T7
  Tag / fusion protein: his tag (C terminal on insert)
  Cloning method: Gibson Cloning
  Sequencing primers: 5′ T7; 3′ T7term
Terms and licenses: Academic/Nonprofit Terms; Industry Terms: Not Available to Industry
How to cite: pET24b-BR1.0 was a gift from Andrew Woolley (Addgene plasmid # 199435 ; http://n2t.net/addgene:199435 ; RRID:Addgene_199435)
